>Addgene plasmid #64606 | myr-FLAG-AKT1-pcw107 | depositor partial sequence | sequence record 108675 | Depositor Insert Sequence
ATGGGGTCTTCAAAATCTAAACCAAAGGACCCCAGCCAGCGCCGGCGCAGGATCCGAGGTTACCTTGACT
ACAAAGACGATGACGACAAGCAATTGACAAGTTTGTACAAAAAAGTTGGC
[1440 nt withheld, positions 121-1560]
TGA
