>Addgene plasmid #64606 | myr-FLAG-AKT1-pcw107 | addgene partial sequence | sequence record 110622 | hPGK-F 5'-GTGTTCCGCATTCTGCAAG-3'
TCACCGAACCTCTCTCCCCAGGGGCTAGCATCGATGGATCAACAAGTTTTGTACAAAAAAGTTGGCGAGG
GCGGCGGCGGCACCATGGGGTCTTCAAAATCTAAACCAAAGGACCCCAGCCAGCGCCGGCGCAGGATCCG
AGGTTACCTTGACTACAAAGACGATGACGACAAGCAATTGACAAGTTTGTACAAAAAAGTTGGC
[543 nt withheld, positions 205-747]
