>Addgene plasmid #64606 | myr-FLAG-AKT1-pcw107 | addgene partial sequence | sequence record 110625 | WPRE-R 5'-CATAGCGTAAAAGGAGCAACA-3'
GTATCCAGAGGTTGATTGTCGACTTAACGCGTTCATTACTAACCGGTAACCACTTTGTACAAGAAAGTTG
GCAATCA
[659 nt withheld, positions 78-736]
