[The description below was written by a language model from this plasmid's Addgene catalogue record.]
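Description:
myr-FLAG-AKT1-pcw107 is a lentiviral expression plasmid built on the pcw107 (V5) backbone, which is about 9.2 kb without insert. It carries human AKT1, an insert of roughly 1.6 kb that was introduced by Gateway recombination. The plasmid is propagated in bacteria under ampicillin selection, in a recombination-deficient strain of the kind generally used to keep lentiviral repeat sequences stable. Transduced mammalian cells are selected with puromycin. The record does not state the copy number, and no feature table is available, so details such as the LTR configuration or the promoter driving the puromycin marker cannot be confirmed here. The use of a WPRE-directed sequencing primer implies that a woodchuck hepatitis virus post-transcriptional regulatory element lies downstream of the insert, where it would typically enhance transcript expression.

The AKT1 coding sequence is driven by the PGK promoter, a moderate-strength constitutive promoter, which fits the stated aim of expressing the insert at physiological levels after lentiviral delivery. At its N terminus the kinase carries a myristoylation signal and a FLAG epitope. Myristoylation targets AKT1 to the membrane, a modification commonly used to make the kinase constitutively active independently of upstream PI3K signalling, while FLAG allows detection or immunoprecipitation. The working name includes "STOP", which suggests that the insert ends in a stop codon and so is not fused to the backbone's V5 tag, although the record does not say this explicitly. A short four-nucleotide barcode sits just upstream of the coding start. The construct comes from a study that systematically identified signalling pathways able to confer resistance to anticancer drugs, in which it would serve as an activator of the AKT pathway.
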