Addgene plasmid #64606: myr-FLAG-AKT1-pcw107
Purpose: when used to produce lentivirus, express physiological levels of insert
Depositing lab: David Sabatini & Kris Wood. Depositing organization: Whitehead Institute for Biomedical Research. Publication: Systematic identification of signaling pathways with potential to confer anticancer drug resistance. Martz CA, Ottina KA, Singleton KR, Jasper JS, Wardell SE, Peraza-Penton A, Anderson GR, Winter PS, Wang T, Alley HM, Kwong LN, Cooper ZA, Tetzlaff M, Chen PL, Rathmell JC, Flaherty KT, Wargo JA, McDonnell DP, Sabatini DM, Wood KC. Sci Signal. 2014 Dec 23;7(357):ra121. doi: 10.1126/scisignal.aaa1877. PubMed 25538079.
Backbone
  Vector backbone: pcw107 (V5)
  Backbone manufacturer: John Doench/Kathleen Ottina
  Backbone size w/o insert (bp): 9240
  Vector type: Lentiviral
  Selectable markers: Puromycin
Growth in bacteria
  Bacterial resistance: Ampicillin, 100 μg/mL
  Growth temperature: 37°C
  Growth strain: Stbl3
  Copy number: Unknown
Gene/Insert
  Gene/Insert name: AKT1 (alt name: NM_005163.2)
  Species: H. sapiens (human)
  Insert size (bp): 1563
  Entrez Gene: AKT1 (a.k.a. AKT, PKB, PKB-ALPHA, PRKBA, RAC, RAC-ALPHA)
  Promoter: PGK
  Tag / fusion protein: FLAG (N terminal on insert); myristoylated (N terminal on insert)
  Cloning method: Gateway Cloning
  Sequencing primers: 5′ hPGK-F; 3′ WPRE-R
Resource information
  A portion of this plasmid was derived from a plasmid made by: William Hahn (Addgene plasmid # 15294)
Terms and licenses: Academic/Nonprofit Terms; Industry Terms: Not Available to Industry
Depositor comments: GAGG (N-term barcode, 17 nt upstream of CDS start). Working name: CTK-B2-STOP
How to cite: myr-FLAG-AKT1-pcw107 was a gift from David Sabatini & Kris Wood (Addgene plasmid # 64606 ; http://n2t.net/addgene:64606 ; RRID:Addgene_64606)
